>Addgene plasmid #136642 | pCB6-ZONAB-B | addgene full sequence | sequence record 271733 | Addgene NGS Result
GACATTGATTATTGACTAGTTATTAATAGTAATCAATTACGGGGTCATTAGTTCATAGCCCATATATGGA
GTTCCGCGTTACATAACTTACGGTAAATGGCCCGCCTGGCTGACCGCCCAACGACCCCCGCCCATTGACG
TCAATAATGACGTATGTTCCCATAGTAACGCCAATAGGGACTTTCCATTGACGTCAATGGGTGGAGTATT
TACGGTAAACTGCCCACTTGGCAGTACATCAAGTGTATCATATGCCAAGTCCGCCCCCTATTGACGTCAA
TGACGGTAAATGGCCCGCCTGGCATTATGCCCAGTACATGACCTTACGGGACTTTCCTACTTGGCAGTAC
ATCTACGTATTAGTCATCGCTATTACCATGGTGATGCGGTTTTGGCAGTACACCAATGGGCGTGGATAGC
GGTTTGACTCACGGGGATTTCCAAGTCTCCACCCCATTGACGTCAATGGGAGTTTGTTTTGGCACCAAAA
TCAACGGGACTTTCCAAAATGTCGTAATAACCCCGCCCCGTTGACGCAAATGGGCGGTAGGCGTGTACGG
TGGGAGGTCTATATAAGCAGAGCTCGTTTAGTGAACCGTCAGAATTAATTCAGATCGGAATTCCGATCTG
GTACCACGCGTATCGATAAGCTTGCATGCCTGCAGGTCGACTCTAGAGGATCCATGAGCGAGGCGGGCGA
GGCCACCGGCACCACCAGCAGCAGCAGCAGCAGCCTCCCGCAGGCTCCGGCGGAGGCGGCCCCCGCGGCG
CCCCAGGACCCCGCGCCCAAGAGCCCGGGGGGCAGCGGCGCGCCCCAGGCCGCGGCCCCGCCGCCCGCCG
CGCTCGCCGCGGGAAACCCCGGTGGGGACGCGGCCCCCGCAGCCACGGGCACCGCGGCCCCCGCCTCTTC
GGCCCCCGCCGGCGGTGAGGACGCGGAGAAGAAAGTTCTCGCCACCAAAGTCCTTGGCACTGTCAAATGG
TTCAACGTCAGAAATGGATATGGATTTATAAATCGAAATGACACCAAAGAAGATGTATTTGTACATCAGA
CTGCCATCAAGAAGAATAACCCACGGAAATACCTGCGCAGTGTAGGAGATGGAGAAACTGTAGAATTTGA
TGTGGTTGAAGGAGAGAAGGGTGCAGAAGCAGCCAATGTGACTGGACCAGACGGAGTTCCTGTAGAAGGG
AGCCGTTACGCTGCTGATCGGCGTCGATACAGACGTGGTTACTATGGCAGACGCCGTGGACCTCCCCGTA
ATTACGCTGGGGAGGAGGAGGAGGAAGGGAGCGGCAGCAGTGAAGGATTTGACCCCCCTGCCACTGACGG
GCAGTTCTCTGGGGCCCGGAGTCAGCTGCGCCGCCCCCAGTATCGCCCTCAGTACCGGAGGCGGTTCCCG
CCTTACCACGTGGGACAGACCTTTGACCGTCGCTCACGGGTCTTTCCCCATCCCAACAGAATGCAGGCCG
GTGAGATTGGAGAGATGAAGGAGGGAGTCCCAGAGGGGACACAGCTGCAGGGACCGGTTCATCGAAATCC
AACTTACCGCCCAAGGTACCGGAGAGGCCCTCCTCGCCCCCGACCTGCCCCAGCTGTTGGTGAGGCTGAA
GATAAAGAGAACCAACAAGCAGCCAATGGTCCAAACCAGCCATCTGCTCGCCGTGGATACCGGCGCCCAT
ACAACTATCGGCGTCGCCCCCGCCCCCCTAATGCTCCTTCACAAGATGGCAAAGAGACCAAGGCAGGTGA
AGTTCCATCTGAGAACCCCGCTCCAGCCACCGAGCAGAGCAGTGCTGAGTAAGGATCCCGGGTGGCATCC
CTGTGACCCCTCCCCAGTGCCTCTCCTGGCCCTGGAAGTTGCCACTCCAGTGCCCACCAGCCTTGTCCTA
ATAAAATTAAGTTGCATCATTTTGTCTGACTAGGTGTCCTTCTATAATATTATGGGGTGGAGGGGGGTGG
TATGGAGCAAGGGGCAAGTTGGGAAGACAACCTGTAGGGCCTGCGGGGTCTATTGGGAACCAAGCTGGAG
TGCAGTGGCACAATCTTGGCTCACTGCAATCTCCGCCTCCTGGGTTCAAGCGATTCTCCTGCCTCAGCCT
CCCGAGTTGTTGGGATTCCAGGCATGCATGACCAGGCTCAGCTAATTTTTGTTTTTTTGGTAGAGACGGG
GTTTCACCATATTGGCCAGGCTGGTCTCCAACTCCTAATCTCAGGTGATCTACCCACCTTGGCCTCCCAA
ATTGCTGGGATTACAGGCGTGAACCACTGCTCCCTTCCCTGTCCTTCTGATTTTAAAATAACTATACCAG
CAGGAGGACGTCCAGACACAGCATAGGCTACCTGGCCATGCCCAACCGGTGGGACATTTGAGTTGCTTGC
TTGGCACTGTCCTCTCATGCGTTGGGTCCACTCAGTAGATGCCTGTTGAATTGGGTACGCGGCCAGCTTG
GCTGTGGAATGTGTGTCAGTTAGGGTGTGGAAAGTCCCCAGGCTCCCCAGCAGGCAGAAGTATGCAAAGC
ATGCATCTCAATTAGTCAGCAACCAGGTGTGGAAAGTCCCCAGGCTCCCCAGCAGGCAGAAGTATGCAAA
GCATGCATCTCAATTAGTCAGCAACCATAGTCCCGCCCCTAACTCCGCCCATCCCGCCCCTAACTCCGCC
CAGTTCCGCCCATTCTCCGCCCCATGGCTGACTAATTTTTTTTATTTATGCAGAGGCCGAGGCCGCCTCG
GCCTCTGAGCTATTCCAGAAGTAGTGAGGAGGCTTTTTTGGAGGAATTGATCAGCTTGGGATCTGATCAA
GAGACAGGATGAGGATCGTTTCGCATGATTGAACAAGATGGATTGCACGCAGGTTCTCCGGCCGCTTGGG
TGGAGAGGCTATTCGGCTATGACTGGGCACAACAGACAATCGGCTGCTCTGATGCCGCCGTGTTCCGGCT
GTCAGCGCAGGGGCGCCCGGTTCTTTTTGTCAAGACCGACCTGTCCGGTGCCCTGAATGAACTGCAGGAC
GAGGCAGCGCGGCTATCGTGGCTGGCCACGACGGGCGTTCCTTGCGCAGCTGTGCTCGACGTTGTCACTG
AAGCGGGAAGGGACTGGCTGCTATTGGGCGAAGTGCCGGGGCAGGATCTCCTGTCATCTCACCTTGCTCC
TGCCGAGAAAGTATCCATCATGGCTGATGCAATGCGGCGGCTGCATACGCTTGATCCGGCTACCTGCCCA
TTCGACCACCAAGCGAAACATCGCATCGAGCGAGCACGTACTCGGATGGAAGCCGGTCTTGTCGATCAGG
ATGATCTGGACGAAGAGCATCAGGGGCTCGCGCCAGCCGAACTGTTCGCCAGGCTCAAGGCGCGCATGCC
CGACGGCGAGGATCTCGTCGTGACCCATGGCGATGCCTGCTTGCCGAATATCATGGTGGAAAATGGCCGC
TTTTCTGGATTCATCGACTGTGGCCGGCTGGGTGTGGCGGACCGCTATCAGGACATAGCGTTGGCTACCC
GTGATATTGCTGAAGAGCTTGGCGGCGAATGGGCTGACCGCTTCCTCGTGCTTTACGGTATCGCCGCTCC
CGATTCGCAGCGCATCGCCTTCTATCGCCTTCTTGACGAGTTCTTCTGAGCGGGACTCTGGGGTTCGAAA
TGACCGACCAAGCGACGCCCAACCTGCCATCACGAGATTTCGATTCCACCGCCGCCTTCTATGAAAGGTT
GGGCTTCGGAATCGTTTTCCGGGACGCCGGCTGGATGATCCTCCAGCGCGGGGATCTCATGCTGGAGTTC
TTCGCCCACCCCGGGCTCGATCCCCTCGCGAGTTGGTTCAGCTGCTGCCTGAGGCTGGACGACCTCGCGG
AGTTCTACCGGCAGTGCAAATCCGTCGGCATCCAGGAAACCAGCAGCGGCTATCCGCGCATCCATGCCCC
CGAACTGCAGGAGTGGGGAGGCACGATGGCCGCTTTGGTCGACCCGGACGGGACGCTCCTGCGCCTGATA
CAGAACGAATTGCTTGCAGGCATCTCATGAGTGTGTCTTCCCGTTTTCCGCCTGAGGTCACTGCGTGGAT
GGAGCGCTGGCGCCTGCTGCGCGACGGCGAGCTGCTCACCACCCACTCGCCAAGCTGGAACCGTAAAAAG
GCCGCGTTGCTGGCGTTTTTCCATAGGCTCCGCCGATCATAATCAGCCATACCACATTTGTAGAGGTTTT
ACTTGCTTTAAAAAACCTCCCACACCTCCCCCTGAACCTGAAACATAAAATGAATGCAATTGTTGTTGTT
AACTTGTTTATTGCAGCTTATAATGGTTACAAATAAAGCAATAGCATCACAAATTTCACAAATAAAGCAT
TTTTTTCACTGCATTCTAGTTGTGGTTTGTCCAAACTCATCAATGTATCTTATCATGTCTGGATCAATTC
CCTATAGTGAGTCGTATTAAATTCGTAATCATGTCATAGCTGTTTCCTGTGTGAAATTGTTATCCGCTCA
CAATTCCACACAACATACGAGCCGGAAGCATAAAGTGTAAAGCCTGGGGTGCCTAATGAGTGAGCTAACT
CACATTAATTGCGTTGCGCTCACTGCCCGCTTTCCAGTCGGGAAACCTGTCGTGCCAGCTGCATTAATGA
ATCGGCCAACGCGCGGGGAGAGGCGGTTTGCGTATTGGGCGCTCTTCCGCTTCCTCGCTCACTGACTCGC
TGCGCTCGGTCGTTCGGCTGCGGCGAGCGGTATCAGCTCACTCAAAGGCGGTAATACGGTTATCCACAGA
ATCAGGGGATAACGCAGGAAAGAACATGTGAGCAAAAGGCCAGCAAAAGGCCAGGAACCGTAAAAAGGCC
GCGTTGCTGGCGTTTTTCCATAGGCTCCGCCCCCCTGACGAGCATCACAAAAATCGACGCTCAAGTCAGA
GGTGGCGAAACCCGACAGGACTATAAAGATACCAGGCGTTTCCCCCTGGAAGCTCCCTCGTGCGCTCTCC
TGTTCCGACCCTGCCGCTTACCGGATACCTGTCCGCCTTTCTCCCTTCGGGAAGCGTGGCGCTTTCTCAT
AGCTCACGCTGTAGGTATCTCAGTTCGGTGTAGGTCGTTCGCTCCAAGCTGGGCTGTGTGCACGAACCCC
CCGTTCAGCCCGACCGCTGCGCCTTATCCGGTAACTATCGTCTTGAGTCCAACCCGGTAAGACACGACTT
ATCGCCACTGGCAGCAGCCACTGGTAACAGGATTAGCAGAGCGAGGTATGTAGGCGGTGCTACAGAGTTC
TTGAAGTGGTGGCCTAACTACGGCTACACTAGAAGAACAGTATTTGGTATCTGCGCTCTGCTGAAGCCAG
TTACCTTCGGAAAAAGAGTTGGTAGCTCTTGATCCGGCAAACAAACCACCGCTGGTAGCGGTGGTTTTTT
TGTTTGCAAGCAGCAGATTACGCGCAGAAAAAAAGGATCTCAAGAAGATCCTTTGATCTTTTCTACGGGG
TCTGACGCTCAGTGGAACGAAAACTCACGTTAAGGGATTTTGGTCATGAGATTATCAAAAAGGATCTTCA
CCTAGATCCTTTTAAATTAAAAATGAAGTTTTAAATCAATCTAAAGTATATATGAGTAAACTTGGTCTGA
CAGTTACCAATGCTTAATCAGTGAGGCACCTATCTCAGCGATCTGTCTATTTCGTTCATCCATAGTTGCC
TGACTCCCCGTCGTGTAGATAACTACGATACGGGAGGGCTTACCATCTGGCCCCAGTGCTGCAATGATAC
CGCGAGACCCACGCTCACCGGCTCCAGATTTATCAGCAATAAACCAGCCAGCCGGAAGGGCCGAGCGCAG
AAGTGGTCCTGCAACTTTATCCGCCTCCATCCAGTCTATTAATTGTTGCCGGGAAGCTAGAGTAAGTAGT
TCGCCAGTTAATAGTTTGCGCAACGTTGTTGCCATTGCTACAGGCATCGTGGTGTCACGCTCGTCGTTTG
GTATGGCTTCATTCAGCTCCGGTTCCCAACGATCAAGGCGAGTTACATGATCCCCCATGTTGTGCAAAAA
AGCGGTTAGCTCCTTCGGTCCTCCGATCGTTGTCAGAAGTAAGTTGGCCGCAGTGTTATCACTCATGGTT
ATGGCAGCACTGCATAATTCTCTTACTGTCATGCCATCCGTAAGATGCTTTTCTGTGACTGGTGAGTACT
CAACCAAGTCATTCTGAGAATAGTGTATGCGGCGACCGAGTTGCTCTTGCCCGGCGTCAATACGGGATAA
TACCGCGCCACATAGCAGAACTTTAAAAGTGCTCATCATTGGAAAACGTTCTTCGGGGCGAAAACTCTCA
AGGATCTTACCGCTGTTGAGATCCAGTTCGATGTAACCCACTCGTGCACCCAACTGATCTTCAGCATCTT
TTACTTTCACCAGCGTTTCTGGGTGAGCAAAAACAGGAAGGCAAAATGCCGCAAAAAAGGGAATAAGGGC
GACACGGAAATGTTGAATACTCATACTCTTCCTTTTTCAATATTATTGAAGCATTTATCAGGGTTATTGT
CTCATGAGCGGATACATATTTGAATGTATTTAGAAAAATAAACAAATAGGGGTTCCGCGCACATTTCCCC
GAAAAGTGCCACCTG
[124 nt withheld, positions 6596-6719]
C
[91 nt withheld, positions 6721-6811]
A
[49 nt withheld, positions 6813-6861]
CCTTTGACGTTGGAGTCCACGTTCTTT
[37 nt withheld, positions 6889-6925]
ACCCTATCTCGGTCTATTCTTTTGATTTATAAGGGATTTTGCCGATTTCGGCCTATTGGTTAAAAAATGA
GCTGATTTAACAAAAATTTAACGCGAATTTTAACAAAATATTAACGCTTACAATTTCCATTCGCCATTCA
GGCTGCGCAACTGTTGGGAAGGGCGATCGGTGCGGGCCTCTTCGCTATTACGCCAGCTGGCGAAAGGGGG
ATGTGCTGCAAGGCGATTAAGTTGGGTAACGCCAGGGTTTTCCCAGTCACGACGTTGTAAAACGACGGCC
AGTGCCAAGCTGATCTATACATTGAATCAATATTGGCAATTAGCCATATTAGTCATTGGTTATATAGCAT
AAATCAATATTGGCTATTGGCCATTGCATACGTTGTATCTATATCATAATATGTACATTTATATTGGCTC
ATGTCCAATATGACCGCCATGTT
Features (pLannotate 1.2.2; 22 found; start..end, strand, type, name):
      1..380     +  enhancer       CMV enhancer: human cytomegalovirus immediate early enhancer
    382..581     +  promoter       CMV promoter: human cytomegalovirus (CMV) immediate early promoter
    648..683     -  misc_feature   MCS (fragment): pUC18/19 multiple cloning site
    684..1799    +  CDS            Ybx3: YBOX3_MOUSE - Also known as Csda, Msy4. Experimental evidence at protein level: Swiss-Prot protein existence level 1. Binds to the GM-CSF promoter. Seems to act as a repressor (By similarity). Binds also to full-length mRNA and to short RNA sequences containing the consensus site 5'-UCCAUCA-3'. May have a role in translation repression. From Mus musculus (Mouse).
   1810..2432    +  polyA_signal   hGH poly(A) signal: human growth hormone polyadenylation signal
   2474..2771    +  promoter       SV40 promoter: SV40 enhancer and early promoter
   2825..3616    +  CDS            neo: KKA2_KLEPN - Also known as kan, nptII. Experimental evidence at protein level: Swiss-Prot protein existence level 1. Resistance to kanamycin, neomycin, paromomycin, ribostamycin, butirosin and gentamicin B. From Klebsiella pneumoniae.
   3640..4017    +  CDS            ble: BLE_KLEPN - Experimental evidence at protein level: Swiss-Prot protein existence level 1. Binding protein with a strong affinity to the bleomycin family of antibiotics. Binds to CL990; an antimitotic-antibiotic compound. From Klebsiella pneumoniae.
   4059..4118    +  CDS            str (fragment): STR_KLEPN - Protein inferred from homology: Swiss-Prot protein existence level 3. The aminoglycoside phosphotransferases achieve inactivation of their antibiotic substrates by phosphorylation. From Klebsiella pneumoniae.
   4141..4164    -  rep_origin     CloDF13 ori (fragment): Plasmids containing the CloDF13 (CDF) origin of replication can be propagated in E. coli cells that contain additional plasmids with compatible origins.
   4165..4248    +  CDS            large T antigen (fragment): large T antigen from SV40 (simian virus 40)
   4271..4405    +  polyA_signal   SV40 poly(A) signal: SV40 polyadenylation signal
   4411..4429    -  promoter       T7 promoter: promoter for bacteriophage T7 RNA polymerase
   4467..4483    -  protein_bind   lac operator: The lac repressor binds to the lac operator to inhibit transcription in E. coli. This inhibition can be relieved by adding lactose or isopropyl-β-D-thiogalactopyranoside (IPTG). lac repressor encoded by lacI
   4491..4521    -  promoter       lac promoter: promoter for the E. coli lac operon
   4536..4557    -  protein_bind   CAP binding site: CAP binding activates transcription in the presence of cAMP. E. coli catabolite activator protein
   4570..4662    -  CDS            lacI (fragment): lac repressor; lacI; The lac repressor binds to the lac operator to inhibit transcription in E. coli. This inhibition can be relieved by adding lactose or isopropyl-β-D-thiogalactopyranoside (IPTG).
   4845..5433    -  rep_origin     ori: high-copy-number ColE1/pMB1/pBR322/pUC origin of replication
   5604..6464    -  CDS            AmpR: β-lactamase; bla; confers resistance to ampicillin, carbenicillin, and related antibiotics
   6465..6569    -  promoter       AmpR promoter: bla
   6596..7024    +  rep_origin     f1 ori (sequence partly withheld): f1 bacteriophage origin of replication; arrow indicates direction of (+) strand synthesis
   7055..7209    -  CDS            lacZα (fragment): LacZα fragment of β-galactosidase; lacZ fragment
