[The description below was written by a language model from this plasmid's Addgene catalogue record and pLannotate feature annotations shown in this document.]
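Description:
pCB6-ZONAB-B is a mammalian expression plasmid built on the pCB6 backbone that carries the canine cDNA for isoform B of ZONAB, the ZO-1-associated Y-box transcription factor encoded by YBX3 (also known as CSDA or dbpA). In the 7,368 nt sequenced record, the coding region sits directly downstream of the human cytomegalovirus immediate early enhancer and promoter and a remnant of a pUC-type polylinker. It is followed by the human growth hormone polyadenylation signal, giving a strong constitutive PolII expression unit. The automated annotation labels the open reading frame by homology to mouse Ybx3, but the catalogue states the insert is canine. The depositors note two substitutions, H122Q and P355G, which are not known to affect function as published. No epitope tag or reporter is annotated, and the cloning sites used are not recorded.

A second cassette places the Tn5-derived neo gene under the SV40 enhancer/early promoter, with an SV40 polyadenylation signal downstream. This allows selection of stably transfected mammalian cells with G418. The adjacent ble gene and str fragment are carried along from the same transposon region. For propagation in E. coli, the plasmid has a ColE1/pUC-type origin and an ampicillin resistance gene with its own promoter. The feature table calls this origin high copy, whereas the catalogue lists the plasmid as low copy. An f1 origin and leftover lac and T7 promoter elements are vestiges of the cloning vector lineage. The construct is intended for expressing ZONAB-B in mammalian cells, and the associated publication concerns how ZO-1 and this interacting transcription factor regulate ErbB-2 expression.
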