Addgene plasmid #136642: pCB6-ZONAB-B
Purpose: Expression of ZONAB isoform B in mammalian cells
Depositing lab: Maria Balda & Karl Matter. Depositing organization: University of Geneva. Publication: The tight junction protein ZO-1 and an interacting transcription factor regulate ErbB-2 expression. Balda MS, Matter K. EMBO J. 2000 May 2;19(9):2024-33. doi: 10.1093/emboj/19.9.2024. PubMed 10790369.
Backbone
  Vector backbone: pCB6
  Vector type: Mammalian Expression
Growth in bacteria
  Bacterial resistance: Ampicillin, 100 μg/mL
  Growth temperature: 37°C
  Growth strain: DH5alpha
  Copy number: Low Copy
Gene/Insert
  Gene/Insert name: ZONAB isoform B
  Species: Canine
  Entrez Gene: YBX3 (a.k.a. CSDA, ZONAB, dpbA)
  Cloning method: Restriction Enzyme; 5′ cloning site Unknown (unknown if destroyed)
Terms and licenses: Academic/Nonprofit Terms; Industry Terms: Not Available to Industry
Depositor comments: There exist H122Q and P355G in ZONAB isoform B that are not known to impact the function of the plasmid as published.
How to cite: pCB6-ZONAB-B was a gift from Maria Balda & Karl Matter (Addgene plasmid # 136642 ; http://n2t.net/addgene:136642 ; RRID:Addgene_136642)
