>Addgene plasmid #136642 | pCB6-ZONAB-B | depositor partial sequence | sequence record 263791 | Insert Sequence
ATGAGCGAGGCGGGCGAGGCCACCGGCACCACCAGCAGCAGCAGCAGCAGCCTCCCGCAGGCTCCGGCGG
AGGCGGCCCCCGCGGCGCCCCAGGACCCCGCGCCCAAGAGCCCGGGGGGCAGCGGCGCGCCCCAGGCCGC
GGCCCCGCCGCCCGCCGCGCTCGCCGCGGGAAACCCCGGTGGGGACGCGGCCCCCGCAGCCACGGGCACC
GCGGCCCCCGCCTCTTCGGCCCCCGCCGGCGGTGAGGACGCGGAGAAGAAAGTTCTCGCCACCAAAGTCC
TTGGCACTGTCAAATGGTTCAACGTCAGAAATGGATATGGATTTATAAATCGAAATGACACCAAAGAAGA
TGTATTTGTACATCACACTGCCATCAAGAAGAATAACCCACGGAAATACCTGCGCAGTGTAGGAGATGGA
GAAACTGTAGAATTTGATGTGGTTGAAGGAGAGAAGGGTGCAGAAGCAGCCAATGTGACTGGACCAGACG
GAGTTCCTGTAGAAGGGAGCCGTTACGCTGCTGATCGGCGTCGATACAGACGTGGTTACTATGGCAGACG
CCGTGGACCTCCCCGTAATTACGCTGGGGAGGAGGAGGAGGAAGGGAGCGGCAGCAGTGAAGGATTTGAC
CCCCCTGCCACTGACGGGCAGTTCTCTGGGGCCCGGAGTCAGCTGCGCCGCCCCCAGTATCGCCCTCAGT
ACCGGAGGCGGTTCCCGCCTTACCACGTGGGACAGACCTTTGACCGTCGCTCACGGGTCTTTCCCCATCC
CAACAGAATGCAGGCCGGTGAGATTGGAGAGATGAAGGAGGGAGTCCCAGAGGGGACACAGCTGCAGGGA
CCGGTTCATCGAAATCCAACTTACCGCCCAAGGTACCGGAGAGGCCCTCCTCGCCCCCGACCTGCCCCAG
CTGTTGGTGAGGCTGAAGATAAAGAGAACCAACAAGCAGCCAATGGTCCAAACCAGCCATCTGCTCGCCG
TGGATACCGGCGCCCATACAACTATCGGCGTCGCCCCCGCCCCCCTAATGCTCCTTCACAAGATGGCAAA
GAGACCAAGGCACCTGAAGTTCCATCTGAGAACCCCGCTCCAGCCACCGAGCAGAGCAGTGCTGAGTAA
